>Addgene plasmid #245834 | TAPBPR S104F K211L R270Q | addgene full sequence | sequence record 488310 | Addgene NGS Result
TCCCAGTCACGACGTTGTAAAACGACGGCCAGTGAATTAATTCGTTGCAGGACAGGATGTGGTGCCCGAT
GTGACTAGCTCTTTGCTGCAGGCCGTCCTATCCTCTGGTTCCGATAAGAGACCCAGAACTCCGGCCCCCC
ACCGCCCACCGCCACCCCCATACATATGTGGTACGCAAGTAAGAGTGCCTGCGCATGCCCCATGTGCCCC
ACCAAGAGCTTTGCATCCCATACAAGTCCCCAAAGTGGAGAACCGAACCAATTCTTCGCGGGCAGAACAA
AAGCTTCTGCACACGTCTCCACTCGAATTTGGAGCCGGCCGGCGTGTGCAAAAGAGGTGAATCGAACGAA
AGACCCGTGTGTAAAGCCGCGTTTCCAAAATGTATAAAACCGAGAGCATCTGGCCAATGTGCATCAGTTG
TGGTCAGCAGCAAAATCAAGTGAATCATCTCAGTGCAACTAAAGGGGGGATCTAGATCGGGGTACCTACT
AGTCCAGTGTGGTGGAATTCATGGGTACTCAGGAGGGATGGTGCCTGTTGCTGTGCTTGGCCTTAAGCGG
AGCTGCTGAGACCAAACCGCATCCCGCGGAGGGTCAGTGGCGCGCGGTCGATGTGGTGCTCGACTGCTTC
CTAGTCAAGGATGGAGCCCACCGAGGCGCCCTCGCATCCAGTGAGGATCGAGCTCGTGCATCCTTGGTAC
TGAAGCAAGTGCCGGTACTGGACGACGGATCGCTCGAAGACTTCACCGACTTTCAGGGCGGAACGCTGGC
GCAGGATGATCCACCAATTATATTCGAAGCTAGTGTGGATCTGGTACAGATCCCGCAGGCCGAAGCTCTG
CTGCACGCCGATAGCTCCGGTAAGGAGGTTACCTGCGAGATCTTCCGCTACTTTCTGCAGATGACCGAAA
CGACGGTGAAAACCGCCGCTTGGTTCATGGCCAATGTGCAAGTTTCTGGCGGTGGACCGTCCATTAGCCT
GGTCATGAAAACGCCACGGGTGGCCAAGAACGAAGTGCTGTGGCATCCGACGTTGAATCTGCCTCTCTCC
CCCCAAGGAACTGTCCGCACTGCCGTTGAGTTCCAGGTGATGACACAGACCCAGAGCCTATCCTTTTTAC
TAGGCTCATCAGCGAGCTTGGATTGCGGCTTCAGCATGGCCCCAGGGCTCGACCTCATATCGGTGGAGTG
GCGGCTCCAGCACCTGGGCAGAGGCCAGTTGGTCTATTCGTGGACGGCCGGTCAAGGTCAAGCGGTGCGC
AAGGGCGCAACATTGGAACCGGCGCAACTTGGCATGGCCAGGGATGCCAGCCTAACCTTGCCCGGCCTGA
CTATTCAGGACGAGGGCACCTATATTTGTCAAATCACAACATCTCTCTACCAGGCTCAGCAGATTATACA
ACTGAACATCCAGGCGTCGCCCAAGGTGAGGCTGTCGCTGGCCAACGAGGCCCTTCTTCCCACACTGATC
TGTGATATTGCCGGCTACTACCCCTTAGACGTCGTTGTCACCTGGACTCGCGAGGAGCTGGGTGGCTCAC
CCGCTCAGGTTAGCGGGGCGAGTTTTTCGTCTCTTCGTCAATCCGTTGCAGGAACCTACTCCATCTCGAG
TTCACTAACTGCAGAACCTGGCTCCGCAGGAGCCACCTATACATGCCAGGTGACCCACATCTCTCTGGAG
GAACCTCTGGGGGCCTCGACGCAGGTTGTGCCGCCAGAGCGAAGATTGGAAGGTGGCCTGGAGGTGCTCT
TCCAGGGACCCGGGGGTGGACTGAACGATATTTTTGAAGCCCAAAAGATCGAGTGGCACGAGGGCGGCCA
TCACCACCACCATCATTAAGGGCCCTTCGAAGGTAAGCCTATCCCTAACCCTCTCCTCGGTCTCGATTCT
ACGCGTACCGGTCATCATCACCATCACCATTGAGTTTAAACCCGCTGATCAGCCTCGACTGTGCCTTCTA
AGATCCAGACATGATAAGATACATTGATGAGTTTGGACAAACCACAACTAGAATGCAGTGAAAAAAATGC
TTTATTTGTGAAATTTGTGATGCTATTGCTTTATTTGTAACCATTATAAGCTGCAATAAACAAGTTCTAG
AGTCGGTGGGCCTCGGGGGCGGGTGCGGGGTCGGCGGGGCCGCCCCGGGTGGCTTCGGTCGGAGCCATGG
GGTCGTGCGCTCCTTTCGGTCGGGCGCTGCGGGTCGTGGGGCGGGCGTCAGGCACCGGGCTTGCGGGTCA
TGCACCAGGTGCGCGGTCCTTCGGGCACCTCGACGTCGGCGGTGACGGTGAAGCCGAGCCGCTCGTAGAA
GGGGAGGTTGCGGGGCGCGGAGGTCTCCAGGAAGGCGGGCACCCCGGCGCGCTCGGCCGCCTCCACTCCG
GGGAGCACGACGGCGCTGCCCAGACCCTTGCCCTGGTGGTCGGGCGAGACGCCGACGGTGGCCAGGAACC
ACGCGGGCTCCTTGGGCCGGTGCGGCGCCAGGAGGCCTTCCATCTGTTGCTGCGCGGCCAGCCGGGAACC
GCTCAACTCGGCCATGCGCGGGCCGATCTCGGCGAACACCGCCCCCGCTTCGACGCTCTCCGGCGTGGTC
CAGACCGCCACCGCGGCGCCGTCGTCCGCGACCCACACCTTGCCGATGTCGAGCCCGACGCGCGTGAGGA
AGAGTTCTTGCAGCTCGGTGACCCGCTCGATGTGGCGGTCCGGGTCGACGGTGTGGCGCGTGGCGGGGTA
GTCGGCGAACGCGGCGGCGAGGGTGCGTACGGCCCGGGGGACGTCGTCGCGGGTGGCGAGGCGCACCGTG
GGCTTGTACTCGGTCATGGAAGGTCGTCTCCTTGTGAGGGGTCAGGGGCGTGGGTCAGGGGATGGTGGCG
GCACCGGTCGTGGCGGCCGACCTGCAGGCATGCAAGCTATCGAATTCCTGCAGCCCGGGGGATCTGTTGT
AATTTATAATTTATATTTCCTTTCTTAATAAATAAATAAATAGTCAAGTTTATGTTTGAGTTTTATGATT
TATATTTTAAGTTATTTCAACTGCAACACCAGCACCACGACCTACTTACAGCAAAAAACGTACAAGAAGG
AAAGAAGGAATAAAAAGAGTGGTATTCTCTTACAATATGTTTTATGGCATAAAAGGTGTGGCCATTCATA
TCAAATATAAAGTAGTGTTGTTTAACGTTACTTTTGTAGGTTGAATAGTATATTCCAACAGATGATGAGG
GGTTCCCAATCCTAAACCCATTTGCCGTTCCCAGAAGCATGAAACCACCACGCACCGGATCCTCTAGAAC
AACAACAATTGCATTCATTTTATGTTTCAGGTTCAGGGGGAGGTGTGGGAGGTTTTTTAAAGCAAGTAAA
ACCTCTACAAATGTGGTATGGCTGATTATGATCAGTCGACCTGCAGGCATGCAAGCTTGGCGTAATCATG
GTCATAGCTGTTTCCTGTGTGAAATTGTTATCCGCTCACAATTCCACACAACATACGAGCCGGAAGCATA
AAGTGTAAAGCCTGGGGTGCCTAATGAGTGAGCTAACTCACATTAATTGCGTTGCGCTCACTGCCCGCTT
TCCAGTCGGGAAACCTGTCGTGCCAGCTGCATTAATGAATCGGCCAACGCGCGGGGAGAGGCGGTTTGCG
TATTGGGCGCTCTTCCGCTTCCTCGCTCACTGACTCGCTGCGCTCGGTCGTTCGGCTGCGGCGAGCGGTA
TCAGCTCACTCAAAGGCGGTAATACGGTTATCCACAGAATCAGGGGATAACGCAGGAAAGAACATGTGAG
CAAAAGGCCAGCAAAAGGCCAGGAACCGTAAAAAGGCCGCGTTGCTGGCGTTTTTCCATAGGCTCCGCCC
CCCTGACGAGCATCACAAAAATCGACGCTCAAGTCAGAGGTGGCGAAACCCGACAGGACTATAAAGATAC
CAGGCGTTTCCCCCTGGAAGCTCCCTCGTGCGCTCTCCTGTTCCGACCCTGCCGCTTACCGGATACCTGT
CCGCCTTTCTCCCTTCGGGAAGCGTGGCGCTTTCTCATAGCTCACGCTGTAGGTATCTCAGTTCGGTGTA
GGTCGTTCGCTCCAAGCTGGGCTGTGTGCACGAACCCCCCGTTCAGCCCGACCGCTGCGCCTTATCCGGT
AACTATCGTCTTGAGTCCAACCCGGTAAGACACGACTTATCGCCACTGGCAGCAGCCACTGGTAACAGGA
TTAGCAGAGCGAGGTATGTAGGCGGTGCTACAGAGTTCTTGAAGTGGTGGCCTAACTACGGCTACACTAG
AAGAACAGTATTTGGTATCTGCGCTCTGCTGAAGCCAGTTACCTTCGGAAAAAGAGTTGGTAGCTCTTGA
TCCGGCAAACAAACCACCGCTGGTAGCGGTGGTTTTTTTGTTTGCAAGCAGCAGATTACGCGCAGAAAAA
AAGGATCTCAAGAAGATCCTTTGATCTTTTCTACGGGGTCTGACGCTCAGTGGAACGAAAACTCACGTTA
AGGGATTTTGGTCATGAGATTATCAAAAAGGATCTTCACCTAGATCCTTTTAAATTAAAAATGAAGTTTT
AAATCAATCTAAAGTATATATGAGTAAACTTGGTCTGACAGTTACCAATGCTTAATCAGTGAGGCACCTA
TCTCAGCGATCTGTCTATTTCGTTCATCCATAGTTGCCTGACTCCCCGTCGTGTAGATAACTACGATACG
GGAGGGCTTACCATCTGGCCCCAGTGCTGCAATGATACCGCGAGACCCACGCTCACCGGCTCCAGATTTA
TCAGCAATAAACCAGCCAGCCGGAAGGGCCGAGCGCAGAAGTGGTCCTGCAACTTTATCCGCCTCCATCC
AGTCTATTAATTGTTGCCGGGAAGCTAGAGTAAGTAGTTCGCCAGTTAATAGTTTGCGCAACGTTGTTGC
CATTGCTACAGGCATCGTGGTGTCACGCTCGTCGTTTGGTATGGCTTCATTCAGCTCCGGTTCCCAACGA
TCAAGGCGAGTTACATGATCCCCCATGTTGTGCAAAAAAGCGGTTAGCTCCTTCGGTCCTCCGATCGTTG
TCAGAAGTAAGTTGGCCGCAGTGTTATCACTCATGGTTATGGCAGCACTGCATAATTCTCTTACTGTCAT
GCCATCCGTAAGATGCTTTTCTGTGACTGGTGAGTACTCAACCAAGTCATTCTGAGAATAGTGTATGCGG
CGACCGAGTTGCTCTTGCCCGGCGTCAATACGGGATAATACCGCGCCACATAGCAGAACTTTAAAAGTGC
TCATCATTGGAAAACGTTCTTCGGGGCGAAAACTCTCAAGGATCTTACCGCTGTTGAGATCCAGTTCGAT
GTAACCCACTCGTGCACCCAACTGATCTTCAGCATCTTTTACTTTCACCAGCGTTTCTGGGTGAGCAAAA
ACAGGAAGGCAAAATGCCGCAAAAAAGGGAATAAGGGCGACACGGAAATGTTGAATACTCATACTCTTCC
TTTTTCAATATTATTGAAGCATTTATCAGGGTTATTGTCTCATGAGCGGATACATATTTGAATGTATTTA
GAAAAATAAACAAATAGGGGTTCCGCGCACATTTCCCCGAAAAGTGCCACCTGACGTCTAAGAAACCATT
ATTATCATGACATTAACCTATAAAAATAGGCGTATCACGAGGCCCTTTCGTCTCGCGCGTTTCGGTGATG
ACGGTGAAAACCTCTGACACATGCAGCTCCCGGAGACGGTCACAGCTTGTCTGTAAGCGGATGCCGGGAG
CAGACAAGCCCGTCAGGGCGCGTCAGCGGGTGTTGGCGGGTGTCGGGGCTGGCTTAACTATGCGGCATCA
GAGCAGATTGTACTGAGAGTGCACCATATGCGGTGTGAAATACCGCACAGATGCGTAAGGAGAAAATACC
GCATCAGGCGCCATTCGCCATTCAGGCTGCGCAACTGTTGGGAAGGGCGATCGGTGCGGGCCTCTTCGCT
ATTACGCCAGCTGGCGAAAGGGGGATGTGCTGCAAGGCGATTAAGTTGGGTAACGCCAGGGTTT
Features (pLannotate 1.2.2; 21 found; start..end, strand, type, name):
     39..465     +  promoter       MT promoter: Drosophila metallothionein promoter
    511..1752    +  CDS            TAPBPL (fragment): TPSNR_HUMAN - Experimental evidence at protein level: Swiss-Prot protein existence level 1. Component of the antigen processing and presentation pathway, which binds to MHC class I coupled with beta2-microglobulin/B2M. Association between TAPBPR and MHC class I occurs in the absence of a functional peptide-loading complex (PLC). From Homo sapiens (Human).
   1852..1893    +  CDS            V5 tag: epitope tag from simian virus 5
   1962..2096    -  polyA_signal   SV40 poly(A) signal: SV40 polyadenylation signal
   2103..2168    -  CDS            dmpM (fragment): DMPM_STRAD - Protein inferred from homology: Swiss-Prot protein existence level 3. From Streptomyces alboniger.
   2218..2817    -  CDS            PuroR: puromycin N-acetyltransferase; pac from Streptomyces alboniger; confers resistance to puromycin
   2888..2908    +  misc_feature   MCS (fragment): pUC18/19 multiple cloning site
   2908..2934    -  misc_feature   MCS (fragment): pBluescript multiple cloning site
   2934..3210    -  promoter       copia promoter: strong promoter from the Drosophila transposable element copia (Sinclair et al., 1986)
   3310..3394    -  CDS            large T antigen (fragment): large T antigen from SV40 (simian virus 40)
   3394..3418    +  misc_feature   MCS (fragment): pUC18/19 multiple cloning site
   3455..3471    -  protein_bind   lac operator: The lac repressor binds to the lac operator to inhibit transcription in E. coli. This inhibition can be relieved by adding lactose or isopropyl-β-D-thiogalactopyranoside (IPTG). lac repressor encoded by lacI
   3479..3509    -  promoter       lac promoter: promoter for the E. coli lac operon
   3524..3545    -  protein_bind   CAP binding site: CAP binding activates transcription in the presence of cAMP. E. coli catabolite activator protein
   3558..3650    -  CDS            lacI (fragment): lac repressor; lacI; The lac repressor binds to the lac operator to inhibit transcription in E. coli. This inhibition can be relieved by adding lactose or isopropyl-β-D-thiogalactopyranoside (IPTG).
   3833..4421    -  rep_origin     ori: high-copy-number ColE1/pMB1/pBR322/pUC origin of replication
   4592..5452    -  CDS            AmpR: β-lactamase; bla; confers resistance to ampicillin, carbenicillin, and related antibiotics
   5453..5557    -  promoter       AmpR promoter: bla
   5652..5687    +  CDS            rop (fragment): Rop protein, which maintains plasmids at low copy number; rop
   5789..5888    +  misc_feature   bom (fragment): basis of mobility region from pBR322
   5894..37      -  CDS            lacZα (fragment) (across the origin): LacZα fragment of β-galactosidase; lacZ fragment
