[The description below was written by a language model from this plasmid's Addgene catalogue record and pLannotate feature annotations shown in this document.]
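Description:
TAPBPR S104F K211L R270Q is an insect-cell expression plasmid built on the pMT_puro backbone for producing an engineered human TAPBPR (gene TAPBPL) in Drosophila S2 cells. In bacteria it is maintained through a high-copy ColE1/pUC-type origin and selected with ampicillin via the β-lactamase gene. For selection in insect cells it carries a puromycin N-acetyltransferase gene driven by the strong Drosophila copia promoter, which allows stable S2 lines to be established under puromycin. The remaining small lac, rop, bom and lacZα fragments in the annotation are remnants of the cloning vector lineage and have no stated function here.

The payload is a roughly 1.3 kb TAPBPR coding sequence placed downstream of the Drosophila metallothionein (MT) promoter, which is inducible by metal ions such as copper, with an SV40 polyadenylation signal annotated after the cassette. The feature table marks the coding region as a fragment of TAPBPL, so it does not appear to span the full-length protein, though the record does not define the boundaries. TAPBPR is an MHC class I chaperone that binds heavy chain/β2-microglobulin complexes independently of the peptide-loading complex. This variant combines the S104F, K211L and R270Q "HiFi" substitutions with C94S, which removes a free cysteine. The catalogue lists an AviTag for site-specific biotinylation and a His6 tag for affinity purification. These were not picked out by the automated annotation, which instead detects a backbone V5 tag downstream of the insert; whether that tag is translated is not stated. The associated publication concerns chaperone-mediated ligand exchange on a broad range of HLA allotypes, so the construct is evidently meant for producing purified recombinant chaperone for such studies.
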