Addgene plasmid #245834: TAPBPR S104F K211L R270Q
Purpose: expresses TAPBPR-S104F-K211L-R270Q in S2 cells
Depositing lab: Nikolaos Sgourakis. Depositing organization: University of Pennsylvania. Publication: Xeno interactions between MHC-I proteins and molecular chaperones enable ligand exchange on a broad repertoire of HLA allotypes. Sun Y, Papadaki GF, Devlin CA, Danon JN, Young MC, Winters TJ, Burslem GM, Procko E, Sgourakis NG. Sci Adv. 2023 Feb 24;9(8):eade7151. doi: 10.1126/sciadv.ade7151. Epub 2023 Feb 24. PubMed 36827371.
Backbone
  Vector backbone: pMT_puro
  Backbone size w/o insert (bp): 4724
  Vector type: Insect Expression
Growth in bacteria
  Bacterial resistance: Ampicillin, 100 μg/mL
  Growth temperature: 37°C
  Growth strain: DH5alpha
  Copy number: Unknown
Gene/Insert
  Gene/Insert name: TAPBPR (S104F K211L R270Q)
  Species: H. sapiens (human)
  Insert size (bp): 1329
  Mutation: S104F K211L R270Q (HiFi mutants) & C94S (removed free cysteine)
  Entrez Gene: TAPBPL (a.k.a. TAPBP-R, TAPBPR)
  Promoter: MT_puro
  Tag / fusion protein: AviTag biotinylation tag; His6 affinity tag
  Cloning method: Unknown
  Sequencing primers: 5′ unknown
Terms and licenses: Academic/Nonprofit Terms; Industry Terms: Not Available to Industry
How to cite: TAPBPR S104F K211L R270Q was a gift from Nikolaos Sgourakis (Addgene plasmid # 245834 ; http://n2t.net/addgene:245834 ; RRID:Addgene_245834)
