>Addgene plasmid #245834 | TAPBPR S104F K211L R270Q | depositor partial sequence | sequence record 483368 | insert encoding TAPBPR S104F K211L R270Q
ATGGGTACTCAGGAGGGATGGTGCCTGTTGCTGTGCTTGGCCTTAAGCGGAGCTGCTGAGACCAAACCGC
ATCCCGCGGAGGGTCAGTGGCGCGCGGTCGATGTGGTGCTCGACTGCTTCCTAGTCAAGGATGGAGCCCA
CCGAGGCGCCCTCGCATCCAGTGAGGATCGAGCTCGTGCATCCTTGGTACTGAAGCAAGTGCCGGTACTG
GACGACGGATCGCTCGAAGACTTCACCGACTTTCAGGGCGGAACGCTGGCGCAGGATGATCCACCAATTA
TATTCGAAGCTAGTGTGGATCTGGTACAGATCCCGCAGGCCGAAGCTCTGCTGCACGCCGATAGCTCCGG
TAAGGAGGTTACCTGCGAGATCTTCCGCTACTTTCTGCAGATGACCGAAACGACGGTGAAAACCGCCGCT
TGGTTCATGGCCAATGTGCAAGTTTCTGGCGGTGGACCGTCCATTAGCCTGGTCATGAAAACGCCACGGG
TGGCCAAGAACGAAGTGCTGTGGCATCCGACGTTGAATCTGCCTCTCTCCCCCCAAGGAACTGTCCGCAC
TGCCGTTGAGTTCCAGGTGATGACACAGACCCAGAGCCTATCCTTTTTACTAGGCTCATCAGCGAGCTTG
GATTGCGGCTTCAGCATGGCCCCAGGGCTCGACCTCATATCGGTGGAGTGGCGGCTCCAGCACCTGGGCA
GAGGCCAGTTGGTCTATTCGTGGACGGCCGGTCAAGGTCAAGCGGTGCGCAAGGGCGCAACATTGGAACC
GGCGCAACTTGGCATGGCCAGGGATGCCAGCCTAACCTTGCCCGGCCTGACTATTCAGGACGAGGGCACC
TATATTTGTCAAATCACAACATCTCTCTACCAGGCTCAGCAGATTATACAACTGAACATCCAGGCGTCGC
CCAAGGTGAGGCTGTCGCTGGCCAACGAGGCCCTTCTTCCCACACTGATCTGTGATATTGCCGGCTACTA
CCCCTTAGACGTCGTTGTCACCTGGACTCGCGAGGAGCTGGGTGGCTCACCCGCTCAGGTTAGCGGGGCG
AGTTTTTCGTCTCTTCGTCAATCCGTTGCAGGAACCTACTCCATCTCGAGTTCACTAACTGCAGAACCTG
GCTCCGCAGGAGCCACCTATACATGCCAGGTGACCCACATCTCTCTGGAGGAACCTCTGGGGGCCTCGAC
GCAGGTTGTGCCGCCAGAGCGAAGATTGGAAGGTGGCCTGGAGGTGCTCTTCCAGGGACCCGGGGGTGGA
CTGAACGATATTTTTGAAGCCCAAAAGATCGAGTGGCACGAGGGCGGCCATCACCACCACCATCATTAA
